>Addgene plasmid #54982 | mCherry-ARP3-N-12 | depositor partial sequence | sequence record 85369 | insert sequence
CCGCTAGCAGCCACCATGGCG
[1233 nt withheld, positions 22-1254]
TTTGGAGTCATGTCGGCATCCGGCGGTAGCGGGGATCCACCGGTCGCCACCATGGTGAGCAAGGGCGAGG
AGGATAACATGGCCATCATCAAGGAGTTCATGCGCTTCAAGGTGCACATGGAGGGCTCCGTGAACGGCCA
CGAGTTCGAGATCGAGGGCGAGGGCGAGGGCCGCCCCTACGAGGGCACCCAGACCGCCAAGCTGAAGGTG
ACCAAGGGTGGCCCCCTGCCCTTCGCCTGGGACATCCTGTCCCCTCAGTTCATGTACGGCTCCAAGGCCT
ACGTGAAGCACCCCGCCGACATCCCCGACTACTTGAAGCTGTCCTTCCCCGAGGGCTTCAAGTGGGAGCG
CGTGATGAACTTCGAGGACGGCGGCGTGGTGACCGTGACCCAGGACTCCTCCCTGCAGGACGGCGAGTTC
ATCTACAAGGTGAAGCTGCGCGGCACCAACTTCCCCTCCGACGGCCCCGTAATGCAGAAGAAGACCATGG
GCTGGGAGGCCTCCTCCGAGCGGATGTACCCCGAGGACGGCGCCCTGAAGGGCGAGATCAAGCAGAGGCT
GAAGCTGAAGGACGGCGGCCACTACGACGCTGAGGTCAAGACCACCTACAAGGCCAAGAAGCCCGTGCAG
CTGCCCGGCGCCTACAACGTCAACATCAAGTTGGACATCACCTCCCACAACGAGGACTACACCATCGTGG
AACAGTACGAACGCGCCGAGGGCCGCCACTCCACCGGCGGCATGGACGAGCTGTACAAGTAAAGCGGCCG
CGACTCTAGATCATAATCAGCC
