>Addgene plasmid #54982 | mCherry-ARP3-N-12 | addgene partial sequence | sequence record 99224 | mCherry-R 5'-TTGGTCACCTTCAGCTTGG-3'
CCTCGATCTCGAACTCGTGGCCGTTCACGGAGCCCTCCATGTGCACCTTGAAGCGCATGAACTCCTTGAT
GATGGCCATGTTATCCTCCTCGCCCTTGCTCACCATGGTGGCGACCGGTGGATCCCCGCTACCGCCGGAT
GCCGACATGACTCCAAA
[784 nt withheld, positions 158-941]
