[The description below was written by a language model from this plasmid's Addgene catalogue record.]
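Description:
mCherry-ARP3-N-12 is a mammalian expression plasmid built on the mCherry-N1 backbone (about 4.75 kb without the insert) that produces human ARP3, the actin-related protein encoded by ACTR3, as a fusion to the red fluorescent protein mCherry. Transcription is driven by the CMV promoter, a strong constitutive promoter in most mammalian cell lines. In the N1-style arrangement the gene of interest sits upstream of the fluorescent protein, so mCherry is attached to the C terminus of ARP3. The "N-12" in the name probably refers to this orientation and to a 12-residue linker between the two proteins, but the record does not say so explicitly. The listed 3′ sequencing primer suggests that an SV40 polyadenylation signal follows the fusion cassette.

The plasmid is propagated in E. coli as a high-copy construct under kanamycin selection. A neomycin resistance marker allows G418 selection of stably transfected mammalian cells. The origin of replication is not named in the record, no feature table was provided, and the cloning method is recorded as unknown.

The stated purpose is localization. ARP3 is a core subunit of the Arp2/3 complex, which nucleates branched actin filaments, so the fusion serves as a live-cell marker for sites of Arp2/3-dependent actin assembly such as lamellipodia. mCherry is recorded with an excitation maximum of 587 nm and an emission maximum of 610 nm, which makes the construct suitable for red-channel fluorescence microscopy, including multicolour imaging alongside green or cyan reporters.
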