Addgene plasmid #54982: mCherry-ARP3-N-12
Purpose: Localization: Actin Related Protein, Excitation: 587, Emission: 610
Depositing lab: Michael Davidson. Depositing organization: Florida State University, Tallahassee.
Backbone
  Vector backbone: mCherry-N1
  Backbone size w/o insert (bp): 4750
  Vector type: Mammalian Expression
  Selectable markers: Neomycin (select with G418)
Growth in bacteria
  Bacterial resistance: Kanamycin, 50 μg/mL
  Growth temperature: 37°C
  Growth strain: DH5alpha
  Copy number: High Copy
Gene/Insert
  Gene/Insert name: ARP3 (alt name: NM_005721)
  Species: H. sapiens (human)
  Entrez Gene: ACTR3 (a.k.a. ARP3)
  Promoter: CMV
  Tag / fusion protein: mCherry (C terminal on backbone)
  Cloning method: Unknown
  Sequencing primers: 5′ CMV-F; 3′ SV40pA-R
Terms and licenses: Academic/Nonprofit Terms; Industry Terms: Not Available to Industry
Depositor comments: . Excitation = 587; Emission = 610
How to cite: mCherry-ARP3-N-12 was a gift from Michael Davidson (Addgene plasmid # 54982 ; http://n2t.net/addgene:54982 ; RRID:Addgene_54982)
